>Addgene plasmid #133505 | pAV0612 | addgene full sequence | sequence record 263740 | Addgene NGS Result
TCGCGCGTTTCGGTGATGACGGTGAAAACCTCTGACACATGCAGCTCCCGGAGACGGTCACAGCTTGTCT
GTAAGCGGATGCCGGGAGCAGACAAGCCCGTCAGGGCGCGTCAGCGGGTGTTGGCGGGTGTCGGGGCTGG
CTTAACTATGCGGCATCAGAGCAGATTGTACTGAGAGTGCACCATAACCGGGAGAATCCTGAATAATGTG
CTGTGAAGCAGTTGAAAGAAAATTAAAGAACCCAATATAATATGCTATAAAGCAATCAAAAAATAATAGT
AAGAAACCCAAATAAAACCCCGTTGACCATGTTCCCAATTAAATTAACGCATATTAATGCAAAAAATGCA
ATATTAAGACTAGTTATTAAACCGATAATTAGTCTTCAATTATTAAAAGATGTAGTTGATTTGTATTATC
TTTCAATTGCTAATTCTAAATATATTGGAGAATTCAATGAGTTTATGCATTGAAGTTTAAGATAACATTG
GCGCTGATTGCAGCAAAAGTAATCACGCATATAGCTGTAGGACCAAAACGATCATCATATCGGACCGCAT
TATGTTTAAACGTTGCTTTATATATGGATAACGACATATACATTTATTTCTTGAAAAAATAGCAAAGCTA
TATTGATTTTAGCGTATGCTGCTTTAAAGTTGCATTTCACAATGCTTGGAAATGTAACGATGACAGAATT
AATACGATGCAAAACTCAAATAATAAACTGCGCACTAACTCACTACAATAAACAACTTTGAAAAAAAGAT
TCGTTTTTTCAACATTTACCATCTCATTAAGCTGAGCTGCCAAGGTATATACATACTTCATCGAATATGA
GCGAAAAACAGGTTGTAGGGATCCTTGGAGGTGGTCAATTGGGCCGAATGATGGTAGAGGCAGCCCATCG
CTTAAACATCAAATGCATCATCTTGGATGCAGCAAATTCTCCTGCCAAACAAATTGATGGAGGACGTGAG
CACATTGATGCATCATTTACTGACCCCGATGCAATTGTTGAACTGTCTAAGAAGTGCACGTTATTAACAA
CTGAAATTGAGCATATTAACACTGATGCCTTGGCAGCCGTTACGAAATCTGTTGCTGTTGAACCCTCTCC
TGCAACTCTGCGATGCATTCAAGACAAATATCTTCAAAAACAGCATTTACAGGTTTTTAAGATTGCACTT
CCTGAATTTTGCGATGCACCTGACCAGGAAAGTGTTGAAAAAGCAGGCCAAGAGTTTGGTTATCCTTTTG
TACTGAAAAGTAAAACATTGGCTTACGACGGTCGTGGAAATTACGTTGTTCATCAACCATCTGAGATTCC
TACTGCCATCAAAGCACTTGGTGATCGTCCGCTTTATGTTGAAAAGTTCGTTCCTTTCTCCATGGAAATT
GCAGTGATGGTAGTACGCAGTTTAGACGGAAAAGTTTATGCTTATCCTACAACTGAGACCATTCAAAAGG
ATAATGTTTGTCATTTAGTATATGCCCCTGCTCGTCTTCCCTTCTCAATTCAACAGCGTGCTCAAACCCT
TGCCATGGATGCGGTGCGCACTTTTGAAGGCGCTGGTATATATGGTGTAGAGATGTTTGTTTTGCAAGAT
GGTGAGACCATTTTACTCAACGAAATTGCTCCTCGGCCTCACAATTCAGGTCACTACACCATTGAAGCTT
GCCCAACTTCTCAGTTTGAAGCTCACTTACGGGCCATATGTGGTCTTCCTTTCAGCGAAATCAACACCCA
ACTCTCGACTTCCACAACTCATGCGTTGATGGTAAATATTTTAGGTACTGATGATCCTGATTATGTTTCA
AAGATCGCTAAACGTTCTCTGTCCATTCCCGGTGCAACTTTGCATCTTTATGGTAAAGCTGAATCTAGAA
AGGGTCGCAAGATGGGACACGTTACCATCATTTCTGATTCACCTCAAGAATGTGAACGTAGGTATCAGAT
GCTTCTTGACGTCAAAGATCCTGTCGAATCACCTGTTGTTGGTATTATCATGGGTTCGGATTCTGATTTA
AGCAAGATGAAAGATGCTGCCGTCATTTTAGATGAATTCAAGGTGCCTTACGAACTTACTATTGTTTCAG
CTCACCGCACACCAGATCGCATGGTTACTTATGCTCGTACCGCAGCTTCAAGAGGGTTGCGTGTGATTAT
TGCTGGTGCTGGTGGTGCCGCTCATTTGCCTGGTATGGTTGCTGCAATGACACCTCTTCCAGTAATCGGC
GTTCCTGTAAAAGGAAGCACTCTTGACGGAGTTGACTCTCTTCACTCTATTGTTCAGATGCCTCGAGGTG
TCCCTGTCGCCACTGTTGCTATCAATAATAGCCAAAATGCCGGTATTTTAGCCTGTCGTATACTTGCTAC
ATTTCAACCCTCCCTTTTGGCTGCTATGGAGAGCTTTATGGACAATATGAAAGAGATTGTTTTAGAAAAG
GCTGATAAATTAGAAAAAGTTGGTTGGAAAAATTATTCTGCATAGGCGACCATAGACATAACTGTTAAAT
GATTTTGCTTGCTTTTTGTTTTAAATAATATTTTATTTTGAAATTCTAGATTGTAAAATGTATTCTAAAA
AGTGATTAAAAATTAAAAATAAAAACCCCCCGAATAATGTGCTGCGACGCAGCTAGGGCGGTGTGAAATA
CCGCACAGATGCGTAAGGAGAAAATACCGCATCAGGAAATTGTAAGCGTTAATATTTTGTTAAAATTCGC
GTTAAATTTTTGTTAAATCAGCTCATTTTTTAACCAATAGGCCGAAATCGGCAAAATCCCTTATAAATCA
AAAGAATAGACCGAGATAGGGT
[37 nt withheld, positions 2823-2859]
AAAGAACGTGGACTCCAACGTCAAAGG
[49 nt withheld, positions 2887-2935]
T
[91 nt withheld, positions 2937-3027]
G
[124 nt withheld, positions 3029-3152]
CCATTCGCCATTCAGGCTGCGCAACTGTTGGGAAGGGCGATCGGTGCGGGCCTCTTCGCTATTACGCCAG
CTGGCGAAAGGGGGATGTGCTGCAAGGCGATTAAGTTGGGTAACGCCAGGGTTTTCCCAGTCACGACGTT
GTAAAACGACGGCCAGTGAGCGCGCGTAATACGACTCACTATAGGGCGAATTGGGTACCTAAAGTATGGA
AAATCAAAATTCCTGAATTTTTGTAAACTCCCATACAAATACGATTACACATACATACAAAAATGCAAAT
AACAAAATATACACGCACGCATGCACACTAAATAAACAAACTGTGCGTCCATTCCTTTTATGCACAAACG
TTGAAGCTCAGGACATCGCACCAACAATCACTCATCTCTTCTCTCTCTACCCACTTTCCACCCACACCCA
CAGTCTGCATCTGTTTGACGACTGTAGCTCAAGCATCAGTAGCAGCCGCTGTCATCCTCAACTGCTGCTG
CTGATGCTGCTTGAATGTACGCATGATAGCAACGACGCACCGCTCTACCACTACTACCGAAGCGCCATCA
TCACCTCCTCACCTACCATCGCAATCGTCCTCTCGAAACTCTTCGACCGCTTTCACCCGGCTTCCTGCAG
GTAACAATGCGCTCGGCGCTTGATTAAAAGAGGCCAGAGGCGATAAATGACTCAGGGTGCATTTGGCCTC
GCTACGAAAGGACCCTGTCTTGTGATTTTTCCGTAGCCAATGGACAACCGCCTTGTCAACCTTTTGACTT
TGGAATGTGCTAGCAATTCCTCCTTCCCCCTGACTTCAGGTGACAAGGCTTGCATCACGCTGAGGTAGGC
GTCGGAAAAACTTTCCTCACAAGGCTGACGTCATGGAATGTGCAATCAAAGTCAGGAGCGGGAACGAGGC
AGATTACCAACGAAGCAACGACCATCTCGGAACAACTTGCAAAGAAAGTCAAGGAAAGTTGGCACCACAT
CACGATCGCGCACCTTCTCCAATCACCTTGCTCCTTAGTTGTTCCGAATCGAGTGCGAGGCAATTGTGGT
AAAGATAGTCGGGGGAAACCCTTACCCCATTCACACCACGGCTGATGGCTGCTGTGTGGGATGGAAAGGT
ATAAATAGAGGCAGGCGGTGCCTAGCATCGCTTCTGTATAGATCATTCATCCATAGTATTGATTTACACT
TGATTCAAACCTAGTATGGTGTCTAAGGGCGAAGAGCTGATTAAGGAGAACATGCACATGAAGCTGTACA
TGGAGGGCACCGTGGACAACCATCACTTCAAGTGCACATCCGAGGGCGAAGGCAAGCCCTACGAGGGCAC
CCAGACCATGAGAATCAAGGTGGTCGAGGGCGGCCCTCTCCCCTTCGCCTTCGACATCCTGGCTACTAGC
TTCCTCTACGGCAGCAAGACCTTCATCAACCACACCCAGGGCATCCCCGACTTCTTCAAGCAGTCCTTCC
CTGAGGGCTTCACATGGGAGAGAGTCACCACATACGAAGACGGGGGCGTGCTGACCGCTACCCAGGACAC
CAGCCTCCAGGACGGCTGCCTCATCTACAACGTCAAGATCAGAGGGGTGAACTTCACATCCAACGGCCCT
GTGATGCAGAAGAAAACACTCGGCTGGGAGGCCTTCACCGAGACGCTGTACCCCGCTGACGGCGGCCTGG
AAGGCAGAAACGACATGGCCCTGAAGCTCGTGGGCGGGAGCCATCTGATCGCAAACGCCAAGACCACATA
TAGATCCAAGAAACCCGCTAAGAACCTCAAGATGCCTGGCGTCTACTATGTGGACTACAGACTGGAAAGA
ATCAAGGAGGCCAACAACGAGACCTACGTCGAGCAGCACGAGGTGGCAGTGGCCAGATACTGCGACCTCC
CTAGCAAACTGGGGCACAAGCTTAATGCTAGTATGGTGTCTAAGGGCGAAGAGCTGATTAAGGAGAACAT
GCACATGAAGCTGTACATGGAGGGCACCGTGGACAACCATCACTTCAAGTGCACATCCGAGGGCGAAGGC
AAGCCCTACGAGGGCACCCAGACCATGAGAATCAAGGTGGTCGAGGGCGGCCCTCTCCCCTTCGCCTTCG
ACATCCTGGCTACTAGCTTCCTCTACGGCAGCAAGACCTTCATCAACCACACCCAGGGCATCCCCGACTT
CTTCAAGCAGTCCTTCCCTGAGGGCTTCACATGGGAGAGAGTCACCACATACGAAGACGGGGGCGTGCTG
ACCGCTACCCAGGACACCAGCCTCCAGGACGGCTGCCTCATCTACAACGTCAAGATCAGAGGGGTGAACT
TCACATCCAACGGCCCTGTGATGCAGAAGAAAACACTCGGCTGGGAGGCCTTCACCGAGACGCTGTACCC
CGCTGACGGCGGCCTGGAAGGCAGAAACGACATGGCCCTGAAGCTCGTGGGCGGGAGCCATCTGATCGCA
AACGCCAAGACCACATATAGATCCAAGAAACCCGCTAAGAACCTCAAGATGCCTGGCGTCTACTATGTGG
ACTACAGACTGGAAAGAATCAAGGAGGCCAACAACGAGACCTACGTCGAGCAGCACGAGGTGGCAGTGGC
CAGATACTGCGACCTCCCTAGCAAACTGGGGCACAAGCTTAATGCTAGTATGGTGTCTAAGGGCGAAGAG
CTGATTAAGGAGAACATGCACATGAAGCTGTACATGGAGGGCACCGTGGACAACCATCACTTCAAGTGCA
CATCCGAGGGCGAAGGCAAGCCCTACGAGGGCACCCAGACCATGAGAATCAAGGTGGTCGAGGGCGGCCC
TCTCCCCTTCGCCTTCGACATCCTGGCTACTAGCTTCCTCTACGGCAGCAAGACCTTCATCAACCACACC
CAGGGCATCCCCGACTTCTTCAAGCAGTCCTTCCCTGAGGGCTTCACATGGGAGAGAGTCACCACATACG
AAGACGGGGGCGTGCTGACCGCTACCCAGGACACCAGCCTCCAGGACGGCTGCCTCATCTACAACGTCAA
GATCAGAGGGGTGAACTTCACATCCAACGGCCCTGTGATGCAGAAGAAAACACTCGGCTGGGAGGCCTTC
ACCGAGACGCTGTACCCCGCTGACGGCGGCCTGGAAGGCAGAAACGACATGGCCCTGAAGCTCGTGGGCG
GGAGCCATCTGATCGCAAACGCCAAGACCACATATAGATCCAAGAAACCCGCTAAGAACCTCAAGATGCC
TGGCGTCTACTATGTGGACTACAGACTGGAAAGAATCAAGGAGGCCAACAACGAGACCTACGTCGAGCAG
CACGAGGTGGCAGTGGCCAGATACTGCGACCTCCCTAGCAAACTGGGGCACAAGCTTAATGCTAGCGTCG
ACCACAAAAAAAAGTCAAAGTGTCCCTTTTTTGAGACATCTGCTGCATACCGCTACTATATTGATGATGT
TTTCCATGCCCTTGTACGGGAGATACGTAGGAAAGAAAAGGAGGCAGTACTGGCCATGGAGAAAAAATCT
AAGCCCAAAAACAGTGTATGGAAGAGGCTAAAATCACCATTCCGGAAGAAGAAAGATTCAGTAACTTGAG
GCGCGCCACTTCTAAATAAGCGAATTTCTTATGATTTATGATTTTTATTATTAAATAAGTTATAAAAAAA
ATAAGTGTATACAAATTTTAAAGTGACTCTTAGGTTTTAAAACGAAAATTCTTATTCTTGAGTAACTCTT
TCCTGTAGGTCAGGTTGCTTTCTCAGGTATAGTATGAGGTCGCTCTTATTGACCACACCTCTACCGGCAG
ATCCGCTAGGGATAACAGGGTAATATAGATCTGTTTAGCTTGCCTCGTCCCCGCCGGGTCACCCGGCCAG
CGACATGGAGGCCCAGAATACCCTCCTTGACAGTCTTGACGTGCGCAGCTCAGGGGCATGATGTGACTGT
CGCCCGTACATTTAGCCCATACATCCCCATGTATAATCATTTGCATCCATACATTTTGATGGCCGCACGG
CGCGAAGCAAAAATTACGGCTCCTCGCTGCAGACCTGCGAGCAGGGAAACGCTCCCCTCACAGACGCGTT
GAATTGTCCCCACGCCGCGCCCCTGTAGAGAAATATAAAAGGTTAGGATTTGCCACTGAGGTTCTTCTTT
CATATACTTCCTTTTAAAATCTTGCTAGGATACAGTTCTCACATCACATCCGAACATAAACAACCATGCC
TTTGTCTCAAGAAGAATCCACCCTCATTGAAAGAGCAACGGCTACAATCAACAGCATCCCCATCTCTGAA
GACTACAGCGTCGCCAGCGCAGCTCTCTCTAGCGACGGCCGCATCTTCACTGGTGTCAATGTATATCATT
TTACTGGGGGACCTTGTGCAGAACTCGTGGTGCTGGGCACTGCTGCTGCTGCGGCAGCTGGCAACCTGAC
TTGTATCGTCGCGATCGGAAATGAGAACAGGGGCATCTTGAGCCCCTGCGGACGGTGTCGACAGGTGCTT
CTCGATCTGCATCCTGGGATCAAAGCCATAGTGAAGGACAGTGATGGACAGCCGACGGCAGTTGGGATTC
GTGAATTGCTGCCCTCTGGTTATGTGTGGGAGGGCTAATCAGTACTGACAATAAAAAGATTCTTGTTTTC
AAGAACTTGTCATTTGTATAGTTTTTTTATATTGTAGTTGTTCTATTTTAATCAAATGTTAGCGTGATTT
ATATTTTTTTTCGCCTCGACATCATCTGCCCAGATGCGAAGTTAAGTGCGCAGAAAGTAATATCATGCGT
CAATCGTATGTGAATGCTGGTCGCTATACTGCTGTCGATTCGATACTAACGCCGCCATCCACCTGCAGGT
AATCACGTGCCAGCTTTTGTTCCCTTTAGTGAGGGTTAATTGCGCGCTTGGCGTAATCATGGTCATAGCT
GTTTCCTGTGTGAAATTGTTATCCGCTCACAATTCCACACAACATACGAGCCGGAAGCATAAAGTGTAAA
GCCTGGGGTGCCTAATGAGTGAGCTAACTCACATTAATTGCGTTGCGCTCACTGCCCGCTTTCCAGTCGG
GAAACCTGTCGTGCCAGCTGCATTAATGAATCGGCCAACGCGCGGGGAGAGGCGGTTTGCGTATTGGGCG
CTCTTCCGCTTCCTCGCTCACTGACTCGCTGCGCTCGGTCGTTCGGCTGCGGCGAGCGGTATCAGCTCAC
TCAAAGGCGGTAATACGGTTATCCACAGAATCAGGGGATAACGCAGGAAAGAACATGTGAGCAAAAGGCC
AGCAAAAGGCCAGGAACCGTAAAAAGGCCGCGTTGCTGGCGTTTTTCCATAGGCTCCGCCCCCCTGACGA
GCATCACAAAAATCGACGCTCAAGTCAGAGGTGGCGAAACCCGACAGGACTATAAAGATACCAGGCGTTT
CCCCCTGGAAGCTCCCTCGTGCGCTCTCCTGTTCCGACCCTGCCGCTTACCGGATACCTGTCCGCCTTTC
TCCCTTCGGGAAGCGTGGCGCTTTCTCATAGCTCACGCTGTAGGTATCTCAGTTCGGTGTAGGTCGTTCG
CTCCAAGCTGGGCTGTGTGCACGAACCCCCCGTTCAGCCCGACCGCTGCGCCTTATCCGGTAACTATCGT
CTTGAGTCCAACCCGGTAAGACACGACTTATCGCCACTGGCAGCAGCCACTGGTAACAGGATTAGCAGAG
CGAGGTATGTAGGCGGTGCTACAGAGTTCTTGAAGTGGTGGCCTAACTACGGCTACACTAGAAGAACAGT
ATTTGGTATCTGCGCTCTGCTGAAGCCAGTTACCTTCGGAAAAAGAGTTGGTAGCTCTTGATCCGGCAAA
CAAACCACCGCTGGTAGCGGTGGTTTTTTTGTTTGCAAGCAGCAGATTACGCGCAGAAAAAAAGGATCTC
AAGAAGATCCTTTGATCTTTTCTACGGGGTCTGACGCTCAGTGGAACGAAAACTCACGTTAAGGGATTTT
GGTCATGAGATTATCAAAAAGGATCTTCACCTAGATCCTTTTAAATTAAAAATGAAGTTTTAAATCAATC
TAAAGTATATATGAGTAAACTTGGTCTGACAGTTACCAATGCTTAATCAGTGAGGCACCTATCTCAGCGA
TCTGTCTATTTCGTTCATCCATAGTTGCCTGACTCCCCGTCGTGTAGATAACTACGATACGGGAGGGCTT
ACCATCTGGCCCCAGTGCTGCAATGATACCGCGAGACCCACGCTCACCGGCTCCAGATTTATCAGCAATA
AACCAGCCAGCCGGAAGGGCCGAGCGCAGAAGTGGTCCTGCAACTTTATCCGCCTCCATCCAGTCTATTA
ATTGTTGCCGGGAAGCTAGAGTAAGTAGTTCGCCAGTTAATAGTTTGCGCAACGTTGTTGCCATTGCTAC
AGGCATCGTGGTGTCACGCTCGTCGTTTGGTATGGCTTCATTCAGCTCCGGTTCCCAACGATCAAGGCGA
GTTACATGATCCCCCATGTTGTGCAAAAAAGCGGTTAGCTCCTTCGGTCCTCCGATCGTTGTCAGAAGTA
AGTTGGCCGCAGTGTTATCACTCATGGTTATGGCAGCACTGCATAATTCTCTTACTGTCATGCCATCCGT
AAGATGCTTTTCTGTGACTGGTGAGTACTCAACCAAGTCATTCTGAGAATAGTGTATGCGGCGACCGAGT
TGCTCTTGCCCGGCGTCAATACGGGATAATACCGCGCCACATAGCAGAACTTTAAAAGTGCTCATCATTG
GAAAACGTTCTTCGGGGCGAAAACTCTCAAGGATCTTACCGCTGTTGAGATCCAGTTCGATGTAACCCAC
TCGTGCACCCAACTGATCTTCAGCATCTTTTACTTTCACCAGCGTTTCTGGGTGAGCAAAAACAGGAAGG
CAAAATGCCGCAAAAAAGGGAATAAGGGCGACACGGAAATGTTGAATACTCATACTCTTCCTTTTTCAAT
ATTATTGAAGCATTTATCAGGGTTATTGTCTCATGAGCGGATACATATTTGAATGTATTTAGAAAAATAA
ACAAATAGGGGTTCCGCGCACATTTCCCCGAAAAGTGCCACCTGACGTCTAAGAAACCATTATTATCATG
ACATTAACCTATAAAAATAGGCGTATCACGAGGCCCTTTCGTC
Features (pLannotate 1.2.2; 24 found; start..end, strand, type, name):
    137..186     +  misc_feature   bom (fragment): basis of mobility region from pBR322
    466..567     -  CDS            vtc4 (fragment): VTC4_SCHPO - Experimental evidence at protein level: Swiss-Prot protein existence level 1. Component of the vacuolar transporter chaperone (VTC) complex, which plays a role in vacuolar membrane fusion. From Schizosaccharomyces pombe (strain 972 / ATCC 24843) (Fission yeast).
    837..2492    +  CDS            ade6: PUR6_SCHPO - Also known as min1. Protein inferred from homology: Swiss-Prot protein existence level 3. From Schizosaccharomyces pombe (strain 972 / ATCC 24843) (Fission yeast).
   2648..2696    +  misc_feature   bom (fragment): basis of mobility region from pBR322
   2724..3152    -  rep_origin     f1 ori (sequence partly withheld): f1 bacteriophage origin of replication; arrow indicates direction of (+) strand synthesis
   3156..3311    -  CDS            lacZα (fragment): LacZα fragment of β-galactosidase; lacZ fragment
   3319..3337    +  promoter       T7 promoter: promoter for bacteriophage T7 RNA polymerase
   4358..5068    +  CDS            mTagBFP2: mTagBFP2 is a basic (constitutively fluorescent) blue fluorescent protein published in 2011, derived from Entacmaea quadricolor. It is reported to be a very rapidly-maturing monomer with very low acid sensitivity.
   5075..5785    +  CDS            mTagBFP2: mTagBFP2 is a basic (constitutively fluorescent) blue fluorescent protein published in 2011, derived from Entacmaea quadricolor. It is reported to be a very rapidly-maturing monomer with very low acid sensitivity.
   5792..6502    +  CDS            mTagBFP2: mTagBFP2 is a basic (constitutively fluorescent) blue fluorescent protein published in 2011, derived from Entacmaea quadricolor. It is reported to be a very rapidly-maturing monomer with very low acid sensitivity.
   6533..6718    +  CDS            RIT1 (fragment): RIT1_HUMAN - Also known as RIBB, RIT, ROC1. Experimental evidence at protein level: Swiss-Prot protein existence level 1. Plays a crucial role in coupling NGF stimulation to the activation of both EPHB2 and MAPK14 signaling pathways and in NGF- dependent neuronal differentiation. Involved in ELK1 transactivation through the Ras-MAPK signaling cascade that mediates a wide variety of cellular functions, including cell proliferation, survival, and differentiation. From Homo sapiens (Human).
   6742..6929    +  terminator     ADH1 terminator: S. cerevisiae ADH1; transcription terminator for the S. cerevisiae alcohol dehydrogenase 1 (ADH1) gene
   7004..7347    +  promoter       TEF promoter: Ashbya gossypii TEF promoter
   7348..7737    +  CDS            bsd: BSD_ASPTE - Experimental evidence at protein level: Swiss-Prot protein existence level 1. Catalyzes the deamination of the cytosine moiety of the antibiotics blasticidin S, cytomycin and acetylblasticidin S. From Aspergillus terreus.
   7746..7943    +  terminator     TEF terminator: Ashbya gossypii TEF terminator
   8005..8023    -  promoter       T3 promoter: promoter for bacteriophage T3 RNA polymerase
   8068..8084    -  protein_bind   lac operator: The lac repressor binds to the lac operator to inhibit transcription in E. coli. This inhibition can be relieved by adding lactose or isopropyl-β-D-thiogalactopyranoside (IPTG). lac repressor encoded by lacI
   8092..8122    -  promoter       lac promoter: promoter for the E. coli lac operon
   8137..8158    -  protein_bind   CAP binding site: CAP binding activates transcription in the presence of cAMP. E. coli catabolite activator protein
   8171..8263    -  CDS            lacI (fragment): lac repressor; lacI; The lac repressor binds to the lac operator to inhibit transcription in E. coli. This inhibition can be relieved by adding lactose or isopropyl-β-D-thiogalactopyranoside (IPTG).
   8446..9034    -  rep_origin     ori: high-copy-number ColE1/pMB1/pBR322/pUC origin of replication
   9205..10065   -  CDS            AmpR: β-lactamase; bla; confers resistance to ampicillin, carbenicillin, and related antibiotics
  10066..10170   -  promoter       AmpR promoter: bla
  10265..35      +  CDS            rop (fragment) (across the origin): Rop protein, which maintains plasmids at low copy number; rop
