[The description below was written by a language model from this plasmid's Addgene catalogue record and pLannotate feature annotations shown in this document.]
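Description:
pAV0612 is a fission yeast expression plasmid of about 10.3 kb built on the pAde6PmeI (pAV0356) backbone, part of a toolbox of stable integration vectors for Schizosaccharomyces pombe. In E. coli it is maintained as a high-copy plasmid through a ColE1/pUC-type origin and selected with ampicillin via the β-lactamase gene. An f1 origin, T7 and T3 promoters, and lac promoter/lacZα remnants are carried over from the parental cloning vector. No yeast replication origin is annotated, consistent with an integrating design. The plasmid carries S. pombe ade6 sequence with a flanking fragment of the vtc4 gene, and the name suggests that PmeI linearisation directs the construct to the ade6 locus by homologous recombination, although the record does not spell out this mechanism.

According to the insert name, the payload is driven by the tdh1 promoter, which is not annotated in the feature table but presumably occupies the unannotated region upstream of the first fluorescent protein. It is followed by three tandem copies of the blue fluorescent protein mTagBFP2, fused at the C-terminus to a fragment of human RIT1 (RitC). This fragment provides an amphipathic helix that anchors the fusion to the plasma membrane. Transcription ends at the S. cerevisiae ADH1 terminator. Downstream lies a bsdMX cassette, in which the Ashbya gossypii TEF promoter and terminator flank the Aspergillus terreus blasticidin S deaminase gene, allowing blasticidin selection of yeast transformants. The construct serves as a bright blue plasma membrane marker for live-cell imaging in S. pombe, with the tripled fluorophore expected to boost signal.
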