Addgene plasmid #133505: pAV0612
Purpose: Expression of 3xmTagBFP2 targeted to the plasma membrane with an amphipathic helix of RitC
Depositing lab: Sophie Martin. Depositing organization: Universite de Lausanne (UNIL). Publication: A toolbox of stable integration vectors in the fission yeast Schizosaccharomyces pombe. Vjestica A, Marek M, Nkosi PJ, Merlini L, Liu G, Berard M, Billault-Chaumartin I, Martin SG. J Cell Sci. 2020 Jan 8;133(1). pii: jcs.240754. doi: 10.1242/jcs.240754. PubMed 31801797.
Backbone
  Vector backbone: pAde6PmeI(pAV0356)
  Vector type: Yeast Expression
Growth in bacteria
  Bacterial resistance: Ampicillin, 100 μg/mL
  Growth temperature: 37°C
  Growth strain: DH5alpha
  Copy number: High Copy
Gene/Insert
  Gene/Insert name: pAde6(PmeI)-p(tdh1)-3mTagBFP2-RitC-terminator(ScADH1)-bsdMX
  Species: S. pombe (fission yeast)
  Cloning method: Unknown
Terms and licenses: Academic/Nonprofit Terms; Industry Terms: Not Available to Industry
Depositor comments: Please see the Resource Information section for an annotated Genbank file.
How to cite: pAV0612 was a gift from Sophie Martin (Addgene plasmid # 133505 ; http://n2t.net/addgene:133505 ; RRID:Addgene_133505)
